Addgene plasmid #101884: 5T1G (CBX1)
Purpose: Bacterial expression for structure determination; may not be full ORF
Depositing lab: Cheryl Arrowsmith. Depositing organization: University of Toronto.
Backbone
  Vector backbone: pET28-MHL
  Backbone manufacturer: Cheryl Arrowsmith (Addgene plasmid # 26096)
  Vector type: Bacterial Expression
Growth in bacteria
  Bacterial resistance: Kanamycin, 50 μg/mL
  Growth temperature: 37°C
  Growth strain: DH5alpha
  Copy number: Unknown
Gene/Insert
  Gene/Insert name: CBX1 (alt name: gi|34147635)
  Species: H. sapiens (human)
  Entrez Gene: CBX1 (a.k.a. CBX, HP1-BETA, HP1Hs-beta, HP1Hsbeta, Hp1beta, M31, MOD1, p25beta)
  Promoter: T7
  Tag / fusion protein: 6xHis, TEV (N terminal on backbone)
  Cloning method: Ligation Independent Cloning
  Sequencing primers: 5′ T7; 3′ T7-term
Terms and licenses: Academic/Nonprofit Terms; Industry Terms: Not Available to Industry
Depositor comments: N terminal tag: MHHHHHHSSGRENLYFQG. SGC Clone Sample ID: CBX1:JMC076-F01:C228381. SGC or PDG link: http://www.thesgc.org/structures/5T1G/
How to cite: 5T1G (CBX1) was a gift from Cheryl Arrowsmith (Addgene plasmid # 101884 ; http://n2t.net/addgene:101884 ; RRID:Addgene_101884)
