[The description below was written by a language model from this plasmid's Addgene catalogue record and pLannotate feature annotations shown in this document.]
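Description:
5T1G (CBX1) is a bacterial expression plasmid built on the pET28-MHL backbone, made to produce a fragment of human CBX1 (HP1-beta) for structure determination. The annotated full sequence is 5,546 nt. It is propagated in E. coli under kanamycin selection through an aph(3')-Ia KanR gene and replicates from a ColE1/pMB1-type origin. The pBR322-derived bom region and the rop gene are also present, and rop generally holds copy number down, although the record lists copy number as unknown. An f1 origin is present, and short tetracycline-resistance fragments are nonfunctional backbone remnants.

The expression cassette is a standard pET arrangement: a T7 promoter followed by a lac operator, the T7 gene 10 ribosome binding site, the coding region and a T7 terminator. A lacI gene with its own promoter is carried on the plasmid, so transcription is repressed until IPTG induction in a host that supplies T7 RNA polymerase. The insert was introduced by ligation-independent cloning downstream of a backbone-encoded N-terminal 6xHis tag and TEV protease site, allowing nickel-affinity purification and subsequent tag removal. The annotated CBX1 match spans only about 240 nt, consistent with the depositor's note that the insert may not be the full ORF; the record does not state which domain it covers. CBX1 is a heterochromatin component that binds histone H3 tails methylated at Lys-9. A further His-tag fragment and a T7 gene 10-derived fragment are annotated downstream of the insert and are probably vector sequence, but the record does not show whether they are translated. The construct comes from a structural genomics effort and is linked to the structure entry for which it is named.
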