Features (pLannotate 1.2.2; 20 found; start..end, strand, type, name):
      1..19      +  promoter       T7 promoter: promoter for bacteriophage T7 RNA polymerase
     20..44      +  protein_bind   lac operator: The lac repressor binds to the lac operator to inhibit transcription in E. coli. This inhibition can be relieved by adding lactose or isopropyl-β-D-thiogalactopyranoside (IPTG). lac repressor encoded by lacI
     59..81      +  RBS            RBS: efficient ribosome binding site from bacteriophage T7 gene 10 (Olins and Rangwala, 1989)
     89..107     +  CDS            capTEV™ (fragment): composite tag for in vivo biotinylation, TEV protease cleavage, and 6xHis tagging
    142..381     +  CDS            CBX1 (fragment): CBX1_HUMAN - Also known as CBX. Experimental evidence at protein level: Swiss-Prot protein existence level 1. Component of heterochromatin. Recognizes and binds histone H3 tails methylated at 'Lys-9', leading to epigenetic repression. Interaction with lamin B receptor (LBR) can contribute to the association of the heterochromatin with the inner nuclear membrane. From Homo sapiens (Human).
    411..428     +  CDS            9xHis (fragment): 9xHis affinity tag
    438..487     +  CDS            SET1 (fragment): solubility-enhancement tag derived from T7 phage gene 10B
    495..542     +  terminator     T7 terminator: transcription terminator for bacteriophage T7 RNA polymerase
    579..1007    +  rep_origin     f1 ori (sequence partly withheld): f1 bacteriophage origin of replication; arrow indicates direction of (+) strand synthesis
   1060..1117    +  promoter       AmpR promoter (fragment): bla
   1126..1941    -  CDS            KanR: aminoglycoside phosphotransferase; aph(3')-Ia; confers resistance to kanamycin in bacteria or G418 (Geneticin®) in eukaryotes
   2063..2651    +  rep_origin     ori: high-copy-number ColE1/pMB1/pBR322/pUC origin of replication
   2837..2976    -  misc_feature   bom: basis of mobility region from pBR322
   3078..3269    -  CDS            rop: Rop protein, which maintains plasmids at low copy number; rop
   3286..3666    +  CDS            YPB1_ECOLX: Protein predicted: Swiss-Prot protein existence level 4. From Escherichia coli.
   3738..4029    -  CDS            TcR (fragment): tetracycline efflux protein; tet; confers resistance to tetracycline
   4044..4065    -  protein_bind   CAP binding site: CAP binding activates transcription in the presence of cAMP. E. coli catabolite activator protein
   4078..5160    -  CDS            lacI: lac repressor; lacI; The lac repressor binds to the lac operator to inhibit transcription in E. coli. This inhibition can be relieved by adding lactose or isopropyl-β-D-thiogalactopyranoside (IPTG).
   5161..5238    -  promoter       lacI promoter: lacI
   5246..5525    -  CDS            TcR (fragment): tetracycline efflux protein; tet; confers resistance to tetracycline
>Addgene plasmid #101884 | 5T1G (CBX1) | addgene full sequence | sequence record 194720 | Addgene NGS Result
TAATACGACTCACTATAGGGGAATTGTGAGCGGATAACAATTCCCCTCTAGAAATAATTTTGTTTAACTT
TAAGAAGGAGATATACCATGCATCATCATCATCATCACAGCAGCGGCAGAGAAAACTTGTATTTCCAGGG
CGAGTCAGAAAAGCCACGAGGCTTTGCTCGAGGTTTGGAGCCGGAGCGGATTATTGGAGCTACAGACTCC
AGTGGAGAGCTCATGTTCCTGATGAAATGGAAAAACTCTGATGAGGCTGACCTGGTCCCTGCCAAGGAAG
CCAATGTCAAGTGCCCACAGGTTGTCATATCCTTCTATGAGGAAAGGCTGACGTGGCATTCCTACCCCTC
GGAGGATGATGACAAAAAAGATGACAAGAACTGATGACGAAGCTTGCGGCCGCACTCGAGCACCACCACC
ACCACCACTGAGATCCGGCTGCTAACAAAGCCCGAAAGGAAGCTGAGTTGGCTGCTGCCACCGCTGAGCA
ATAACTAGCATAACCCCTTGGGGCCTCTAAACGGGTCTTGAGGGGTTTTTTGCTGAAAGGAGGAACTATA
TCCGGATTGGCGAATGGG
[124 nt withheld, positions 579-702]
C
[91 nt withheld, positions 704-794]
A
[49 nt withheld, positions 796-844]
CCTTTGACGTTGGAGTCCACGTTCTTT
[37 nt withheld, positions 872-908]
ACCCTATCTCGGTCTATTCTTTTGATTTATAAGGGATTTTGCCGATTTCGGCCTATTGGTTAAAAAATGA
GCTGATTTAACAAAAATTTAACGCGAATTTTAACAAAATATTAACGCTTACAATTTAGGTGGCACTTTTC
GGGGAAATGTGCGCGGAACCCCTATTTGTTTATTTTTCTAAATACATTCAAATATGTATCCGCTCATGAA
TTAATTCTTAGAAAAACTCATCGAGCATCAAATGAAACTGCAATTTATTCATATCAGGATTATCAATACC
ATATTTTTGAAAAAGCCGTTTCTGTAATGAAGGAGAAAACTCACCGAGGCAGTTCCATAGGATGGCAAGA
TCCTGGTATCGGTCTGCGATTCCGACTCGTCCAACATCAATACAACCTATTAATTTCCCCTCGTCAAAAA
TAAGGTTATCAAGTGAGAAATCACCATGAGTGACGACTGAATCCGGTGAGAATGGCAAAAGTTTATGCAT
TTCTTTCCAGACTTGTTCAACAGGCCAGCCATTACGCTCGTCATCAAAATCACTCGCATCAACCAAACCG
TTATTCATTCGTGATTGCGCCTGAGCGAGACGAAATACGCGATCGCTGTTAAAAGGACAATTACAAACAG
GAATCGAATGCAACCGGCGCAGGAACACTGCCAGCGCATCAACAATATTTTCACCTGAATCAGGATATTC
TTCTAATACCTGGAATGCTGTTTTCCCGGGGATCGCAGTGGTGAGTAACCATGCATCATCAGGAGTACGG
ATAAAATGCTTGATGGTCGGAAGAGGCATAAATTCCGTCAGCCAGTTTAGTCTGACCATCTCATCTGTAA
CATCATTGGCAACGCTACCTTTGCCATGTTTCAGAAACAACTCTGGCGCATCGGGCTTCCCATACAATCG
ATAGATTGTCGCACCTGATTGCCCGACATTATCGCGAGCCCATTTATACCCATATAAATCAGCATCCATG
TTGGAATTTAATCGCGGCCTAGAGCAAGACGTTTCCCGTTGAATATGGCTCATAACACCCCTTGTATTAC
TGTTTATGTAAGCAGACAGTTTTATTGTTCATGACCAAAATCCCTTAACGTGAGTTTTCGTTCCACTGAG
CGTCAGACCCCGTAGAAAAGATCAAAGGATCTTCTTGAGATCCTTTTTTTCTGCGCGTAATCTGCTGCTT
GCAAACAAAAAAACCACCGCTACCAGCGGTGGTTTGTTTGCCGGATCAAGAGCTACCAACTCTTTTTCCG
AAGGTAACTGGCTTCAGCAGAGCGCAGATACCAAATACTGTCCTTCTAGTGTAGCCGTAGTTAGGCCACC
ACTTCAAGAACTCTGTAGCACCGCCTACATACCTCGCTCTGCTAATCCTGTTACCAGTGGCTGCTGCCAG
TGGCGATAAGTCGTGTCTTACCGGGTTGGACTCAAGACGATAGTTACCGGATAAGGCGCAGCGGTCGGGC
TGAACGGGGGGTTCGTGCACACAGCCCAGCTTGGAGCGAACGACCTACACCGAACTGAGATACCTACAGC
GTGAGCTATGAGAAAGCGCCACGCTTCCCGAAGGGAGAAAGGCGGACAGGTATCCGGTAAGCGGCAGGGT
CGGAACAGGAGAGCGCACGAGGGAGCTTCCAGGGGGAAACGCCTGGTATCTTTATAGTCCTGTCGGGTTT
CGCCACCTCTGACTTGAGCGTCGATTTTTGTGATGCTCGTCAGGGGGGCGGAGCCTATGGAAAAACGCCA
GCAACGCGGCCTTTTTACGGTTCCTGGCCTTTTGCTGGCCTTTTGCTCACATGTTCTTTCCTGCGTTATC
CCCTGATTCTGTGGATAACCGTATTACCGCCTTTGAGTGAGCTGATACCGCTCGCCGCAGCCGAACGACC
GAGCGCAGCGAGTCAGTGAGCGAGGAAGCGGAAGAGCGCCTGATGCGGTATTTTCTCCTTACGCATCTGT
GCGGTATTTCACACCGCAATGGTGCACTCTCAGTACAATCTGCTCTGATGCCGCATAGTTAAGCCAGTAT
ACACTCCGCTATCGCTACGTGACTGGGTCATGGCTGCGCCCCGACACCCGCCAACACCCGCTGACGCGCC
CTGACGGGCTTGTCTGCTCCCGGCATCCGCTTACAGACAAGCTGTGACCGTCTCCGGGAGCTGCATGTGT
CAGAGGTTTTCACCGTCATCACCGAAACGCGCGAGGCAGCTGCGGTAAAGCTCATCAGCGTGGTCGTGAA
GCGATTCACAGATGTCTGCCTGTTCATCCGCGTCCAGCTCGTTGAGTTTCTCCAGAAGCGTTAATGTCTG
GCTTCTGATAAAGCGGGCCATGTTAAGGGCGGTTTTTTCCTGTTTGGTCACTGATGCCTCCGTGTAAGGG
GGATTTCTGTTCATGGGGGTAATGATACCGATGAAACGAGAGAGGATGCTCACGATACGGGTTACTGATG
ATGAACATGCCCGGTTACTGGAACGTTGTGAGGGTAAACAACTGGCGGTATGGATGCGGCGGGACCAGAG
AAAAATCACTCAGGGTCAATGCCAGCGCTTCGTTAATACAGATGTAGGTGTTCCACAGGGTAGCCAGCAG
CATCCTGCGATGCAGATCCGGAACATAATGGTGCAGGGCGCTGACTTCCGCGTTTCCAGACTTTACGAAA
CACGGAAACCGAAGACCATTCATGTTGTTGCTCAGGTCGCAGACGTTTTGCAGCAGCAGTCGCTTCACGT
TCGCTCGCGTATCGGTGATTCATTCTGCTAACCAGTAAGGCAACCCCGCCAGCCTAGCCGGGTCCTCAAC
GACAGGAGCACGATCATGCGCACCCGTGGGGCCGCCATGCCGGCGATAATGGCCTGCTTCTCGCCGAAAC
GTTTGGTGGCGGGACCAGTGACGAAGGCTTGAGCGAGGGCGTGCAAGATTCCGAATACCGCAAGCGACAG
GCCGATCATCGTCGCGCTCCAGCGAAAGCGGTCCTCGCCGAAAATGACCCAGAGCGCTGCCGGCACCTGT
CCTACGAGTTGCATGATAAAGAAGACAGTCATAAGTGCGGCGACGATAGTCATGCCCCGCGCCCACCGGA
AGGAGCTGACTGGGTTGAAGGCTCTCAAGGGCATCGGTCGAGATCCCGGTGCCTAATGAGTGAGCTAACT
TACATTAATTGCGTTGCGCTCACTGCCCGCTTTCCAGTCGGGAAACCTGTCGTGCCAGCTGCATTAATGA
ATCGGCCAACGCGCGGGGAGAGGCGGTTTGCGTATTGGGCGCCAGGGTGGTTTTTCTTTTCACCAGTGAG
ACGGGCAACAGCTGATTGCCCTTCACCGCCTGGCCCTGAGAGAGTTGCAGCAAGCGGTCCACGCTGGTTT
GCCCCAGCAGGCGAAAATCCTGTTTGATGGTGGTTAACGGCGGGATATAACATGAGCTGTCTTCGGTATC
GTCGTATCCCACTACCGAGATATCCGCACCAACGCGCAGCCCGGACTCGGTAATGGCGCGCATTGCGCCC
AGCGCCATCTGATCGTTGGCAACCAGCATCGCAGTGGGAACGATGCCCTCATTCAGCATTTGCATGGTTT
GTTGAAAACCGGACATGGCACTCCAGTCGCCTTCCCGTTCCGCTATCGGCTGAATTTGATTGCGAGTGAG
ATATTTATGCCAGCCAGCCAGACGCAGACGCGCCGAGACAGAACTTAATGGGCCCGCTAACAGCGCGATT
TGCTGGTGACCCAATGCGACCAGATGCTCCACGCCCAGTCGCGTACCGTCTTCATGGGAGAAAATAATAC
TGTTGATGGGTGTCTGGTCAGAGACATCAAGAAATAACGCCGGAACATTAGTGCAGGCAGCTTCCACAGC
AATGGCATCCTGGTCATCCAGCGGATAGTTAATGATCAGCCCACTGACGCGTTGCGCGAGAAGATTGTGC
ACCGCCGCTTTACAGGCTTCGACGCCGCTTCGTTCTACCATCGACACCACCACGCTGGCACCCAGTTGAT
CGGCGCGAGATTTAATCGCCGCGACAATTTGCGACGGCGCGTGCAGGGCCAGACTGGAGGTGGCAACGCC
AATCAGCAACGACTGTTTGCCCGCCAGTTGTTGTGCCACGCGGTTGGGAATGTAATTCAGCTCCGCCATC
GCCGCTTCCACTTTTTCCCGCGTTTTCGCAGAAACGTGGCTGGCCTGGTTCACCACGCGGGAAACGGTCT
GATAAGAGACACCGGCATACTCTGCGACATCGTATAACGTTACTGGTTTCACATTCACCACCCTGAATTG
ACTCTCTTCCGGGCGCTATCATGCCATACCGCGAAAGGTTTTGCGCCATTCGATGGTGTCCGGGATCTCG
ACGCTCTCCCTTATGCGACTCCTGCATTAGGAAGCAGCCCAGTAGTAGGTTGAGGCCGTTGAGCACCGCC
GCCGCAAGGAATGGTGCATGCAAGGAGATGGCGCCCAACAGTCCCCCGGCCACGGGGCCTGCCACCATAC
CCACGCCGAAACAAGCGCTCATGAGCCCGAAGTGGCGAGCCCGATCTTCCCCATCGGTGATGTCGGCGAT
ATAGGCGCCAGCAACCGCACCTGTGGCGCCGGTGATGCCGGCCACGATGCGTCCGGCGTAGAGGATCGAG
ATCTCGATCCCGCGAAAT
