>Addgene plasmid #101884 | 5T1G (CBX1) | depositor partial sequence | sequence record 192811 | insert
GAGTCAGAAAAGCCACGAGGCTTTGCTCGAGGTTTGGAGCCGGAGCGGATTATTGGAGCTACAGACTCCA
GTGGAGAGCTCATGTTCCTGATGAAATGGAAAAACTCTGATGAGGCTGACCTGGTCCCTGCCAAGGAAGC
CAATGTCAAGTGCCCACAGGTTGTCATATCCTTCTATGAGGAAAGGCTGACGTGGCATTCCTACCCCTCG
GAGGATGATGACAAAAAAGATGACAAGAAC
